>Addgene plasmid #123379 | TRAV8-7 | addgene full sequence | sequence record 243749 | Addgene NGS Result
TCGCGCGTTTCGGTGATGACGGTGAAAACCTCTGACACATGCAGCTCCCGGAGACGGTCACAGCTTGTCT
GTAAGCGGATGCCGGGAGCAGACAAGCCCGTCAGGGCGCGTCAGCGGGTGTTGGCGGGTGTCGGGGCTGG
CTTAACTATGCGGCATCAGAGCAGATTGTACTGAGAGTGCACCATATGCGGTGTGAAATACCGCACAGAT
GCGTAAGGAGAAAATACCGCATCAGGCGCCATTCGCCATTCAGGCTGCGCAACTGTTGGGAAGGGCGATC
GGTGCGGGCCTCTTCGCTATTACGCCAGCTGGCGAAAGGGGGATGTGCTGCAAGGCGATTAAGTTGGGTA
ACGCCAGGGTTTTCCCAGTCACGACGTTGTAAAACGACGGCCAGAGAATTCGAGCTCGGTACCTCGCGAA
TACATCTAGATGGTCTCTACCTGAACAAGGTGTTCCCACCCGAGGTCGCTGTGTTTGAGCCATCAGAAGC
AGAGATCTCCCACACCCAAAAGGCCACACTGGTGTGCCTGGCCACAGGCTTCTTCCCCGACCACGTGGAG
CTGAGCTGGTGGGTGAATGGGAAGGAGGTGCACAGTGGGGTCAGCACGGACCCGCAGCCCCTCAAGGAGC
AGCCCGCCCTCAATGACTCCAGATACTGCCTGAGCAGCCGCCTGAGGGTTTCGGCCACCTTCTGGCAGAA
CCCCCGCAACCACTTCCGCTGTCAAGTCCAGTTCTACGGGCTCTCGGAGAATGACGAGTGGACCCAGGAT
AGGGCCAAACCCGTCACCCAGATCGTCAGCGCCGAGGCCTGGGGTAGAGCAGACTGTGGCTTTACCTCGG
TGTCCTACCAGCAAGGGGTCCTGTCTGCCACCATCCTCTATGAGATCCTGCTAGGGAAGGCCACCCTGTA
TGCTGTGCTGGTCAGCGCCCTTGTGTTGATGGCCATGGTCAAGAGAAAGGATTTCAGGAGGAGGAGGAGC
GGCAGTGGAGTGAAACAGACTTTGAATTTTGACCTTCTCAAGTTGGCGGGAGACGTGGAGTCCAACCCAG
GGCCCATGCTCTTAGTGGTCATTCTGCTGCTTGGAATGTTCTTCACACTGAGAACCAGAACCCAGTCGGT
GACCCAGCTTGATGGCCACATCACTGTCTCTGAAGAAGCCCCTCTGGAACTGAAGTGCAACTATTCCTAT
AGTGGAGTTCCTTCTCTCTTCTGGTATGTCCAATACTCTAGCCAAAGCCTCCAGCTTCTCCTCAAAGACC
TAACAGAGGCCACCCAGGTTAAAGGCATCAGAGGTTTTGAGGCTGAATTTAAGAAGAGCGAAACCTCCTT
CTACCTGAGGAAACCATCAACCCATGTGAGTGATGCTGCTGAGTACTGAGACCATCGGATCCCGGGCCCG
TCGACTGCAGAGGCCTGCATGCAAGCTTGGTGTAATCATGGTCATAGCTGTTTCCTGTGTGAAATTGTTA
TCCGCTCACAATTCCACACAACATACGAGCCGGAAGCATAAAGTGTAAAGCCTGGGGTGCCTAATGAGTG
AGCTAACTCACATTAATTGCGTTGCGCTCACTGCCCGCTTTCCAGTCGGGAAACCTGTCGTGCCAGCTGC
ATTAATGAATCGGCCAACGCGCGGGGAGAGGCGGTTTGCGTATTGGGCGCTCTTCCGCTTCCTCGCTCAC
TGACTCGCTGCGCTCGGTCGTTCGGCTGCGGCGAGCGGTATCAGCTCACTCAAAGGCGGTAATACGGTTA
TCCACAGAATCAGGGGATAACGCAGGAAAGAACATGTGAGCAAAAGGCCAGCAAAAGGCCAGGAACCGTA
AAAAGGCCGCGTTGCTGGCGTTTTTCCATAGGCTCCGCCCCCCTGACGAGCATCACAAAAATCGACGCTC
AAGTCAGAGGTGGCGAAACCCGACAGGACTATAAAGATACCAGGCGTTTCCCCCTGGAAGCTCCCTCGTG
CGCTCTCCTGTTCCGACCCTGCCGCTTACCGGATACCTGTCCGCCTTTCTCCCTTCGGGAAGCGTGGCGC
TTTCTCATAGCTCACGCTGTAGGTATCTCAGTTCGGTGTAGGTCGTTCGCTCCAAGCTGGGCTGTGTGCA
CGAACCCCCCGTTCAGCCCGACCGCTGCGCCTTATCCGGTAACTATCGTCTTGAGTCCAACCCGGTAAGA
CACGACTTATCGCCACTGGCAGCAGCCACTGGTAACAGGATTAGCAGAGCGAGGTATGTAGGCGGTGCTA
CAGAGTTCTTGAAGTGGTGGCCTAACTACGGCTACACTAGAAGAACAGTATTTGGTATCTGCGCTCTGCT
GAAGCCAGTTACCTTCGGAAAAAGAGTTGGTAGCTCTTGATCCGGCAAACAAACCACCGCTGGTAGCGGT
GGTTTTTTTGTTTGCAAGCAGCAGATTACGCGCAGAAAAAAAGGATCTCAAGAAGATCCTTTGATCTTTT
CTACGGGGTCTGACGCTCAGTGGAACGAAAACTCACGTTAAGGGATTTTGGTCATGAGATTATCAAAAAG
GATCTTCACCTAGATCCTTTTAAATTAAAAATGAAGTTTTAAATCAAGCCCAATCTGAATAATGTTACAA
CCAATTAACCAATTCTGATTAGAAAAACTCATCGAGCATCAAATGAAACTGCAATTTATTCATATCAGGA
TTATCAATACCATATTTTTGAAAAAGCCGTTTCTGTAATGAAGGAGAAAACTCACCGAGGCAGTTCCATA
GGATGGCAAGATCCTGGTATCGGTCTGCGATTCCGACTCGTCCAACATCAATACAACCTATTAATTTCCC
CTCGTCAAAAATAAGGTTATCAAGTGAGAAATCACCATGAGTGACGACTGAATCCGGTGAGAATGGCAAA
AGTTTATGCATTTCTTTCCAGACTTGTTCAACAGGCCAGCCATTACGCTCGTCATCAAAATCACTCGCAT
CAACCAAACCGTTATTCATTCGTGATTGCGCCTGAGCGAGACGAAATACGCGATCGCTGTTAAAAGGACA
ATTACAAACAGGAATCGAATGCAACCGGCGCAGGAACACTGCCAGCGCATCAACAATATTTTCACCTGAA
TCAGGATATTCTTCTAATACCTGGAATGCTGTTTTTCCGGGGATCGCAGTGGTGAGTAACCATGCATCAT
CAGGAGTACGGATAAAATGCTTGATGGTCGGAAGAGGCATAAATTCCGTCAGCCAGTTTAGTCTGACCAT
CTCATCTGTAACATCATTGGCAACGCTACCTTTGCCATGTTTCAGAAACAACTCTGGCGCATCGGGCTTC
CCATACAAGCGATAGATTGTCGCACCTGATTGCCCGACATTATCGCGAGCCCATTTATACCCATATAAAT
CAGCATCCATGTTGGAATTTAATCGCGGCCTCGACGTTTCCCGTTGAATATGGCTCATAACACCCCTTGT
ATTACTGTTTATGTAAGCAGACAGTTTTATTGTTCATGATGATATATTTTTATCTTGTGCAATGTAACAT
CAGAGATTTTGAGACACGGGCCAGAGCTGCA
Features (pLannotate 1.2.2; 12 found; start..end, strand, type, name):
    137..236     +  misc_feature   bom (fragment): basis of mobility region from pBR322
    242..399     -  CDS            lacZα (fragment): LacZα fragment of β-galactosidase; lacZ fragment
    441..965     +  CDS            TRBC1: TRBC1_HUMAN - Experimental evidence at protein level: Swiss-Prot protein existence level 1. Constant region of T cell receptor (TR) beta chain (PubMed:24600447). Alpha-beta T cell receptors are antigen specific receptors which are essential to the immune response and are present on the cell surface of T lymphocytes. Recognize peptide-major histocompatibility (MH) (pMH) complexes that are displayed by antigen presenting cells (APC), a prerequisite for efficient T cell adaptive immunity against pathogens (PubMed:25493333). Binding of alpha-beta TR to pMH complex initiates TR-CD3 clustering on th
    990..1055    +  CDS            F2A: 2A peptide from foot-and-mouth disease virus polyprotein Eukaryotic ribosomes fail to insert a peptide bond between the Gly and Pro residues, yielding separate polypeptides.
   1056..1376    +  CDS            TVA1_MOUSE (fragment): Experimental evidence at protein level: Swiss-Prot protein existence level 1. From Mus musculus (Mouse).
   1465..1481    -  protein_bind   lac operator: The lac repressor binds to the lac operator to inhibit transcription in E. coli. This inhibition can be relieved by adding lactose or isopropyl-β-D-thiogalactopyranoside (IPTG). lac repressor encoded by lacI
   1489..1519    -  promoter       lac promoter: promoter for the E. coli lac operon
   1534..1555    -  protein_bind   CAP binding site: CAP binding activates transcription in the presence of cAMP. E. coli catabolite activator protein
   1568..1660    -  CDS            lacI (fragment): lac repressor; lacI; The lac repressor binds to the lac operator to inhibit transcription in E. coli. This inhibition can be relieved by adding lactose or isopropyl-β-D-thiogalactopyranoside (IPTG).
   1843..2431    -  rep_origin     ori: high-copy-number ColE1/pMB1/pBR322/pUC origin of replication
   2609..3418    -  CDS            KanR: aminoglycoside phosphotransferase; aph(3')-Ia; confers resistance to kanamycin in bacteria or G418 (Geneticin®) in eukaryotes
   3525..35      +  CDS            rop (fragment) (across the origin): Rop protein, which maintains plasmids at low copy number; rop
