[The description below was written by a language model from this plasmid's Addgene catalogue record and pLannotate feature annotations shown in this document.]
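Description:
TRAV8-7 is a small (about 3.5 kb) bacterial cloning plasmid built on the pUC57-kanamycin backbone that serves as a modular part for assembling T-cell receptor (TCR) constructs. It is propagated in E. coli from a high-copy ColE1/pUC-type origin and selected through KanR, an aminoglycoside phosphotransferase gene. Other backbone remnants in the annotation include fragments of bom, rop, lacI and lacZα, together with the lac promoter, lac operator and CAP binding site that flank the cloning region. Although the vector type is catalogued as bacterial expression, nothing in the record suggests the insert is meant to be expressed in bacteria. The lac elements lie on the opposite strand to the insert, and no eukaryotic promoter or polyadenylation signal is annotated.

The catalogued insert is the wild-type human TCR alpha variable gene segment TRAV8-7. The feature table shows it sits within a larger cassette on one strand: a TCR beta constant region (TRBC1), then an F2A ribosome-skipping peptide from foot-and-mouth disease virus, then an alpha-chain variable segment. That last segment was auto-annotated by homology as a fragment of a mouse TCR alpha V protein, but its position suggests it is the human TRAV8-7 insert. This order fits a design in which the fragment bridges the end of a beta chain and the start of an alpha chain, so that a complete TCR beta-2A-alpha open reading frame would yield both chains as separate polypeptides from one transcript. The depositor notes Golden Gate as the cloning method and gives the purpose as construction of TCRs. The plasmid therefore appears to be one member of a V-segment library combined with other pieces to rebuild TCRs for specificity and avidity testing, though the record does not state the Golden Gate enzyme sites or the destination vector.
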