Addgene plasmid #123379: TRAV8-7
Purpose: construction of TCR
Depositing lab: Catherine Wu. Depositing organization: Dana-Farber Cancer Institute. Publication: A cloning and expression system to probe T-cell receptor specificity and assess functional avidity to neoantigens. Hu Z, Anandappa AJ, Sun J, Kim J, Leet DE, Bozym DJ, Chen C, Williams L, Shukla SA, Zhang W, Tabbaa D, Steelman S, Olive O, Livak KJ, Kishi H, Muraguchi A, Guleria I, Stevens J, Lane WJ, Burkhardt UE, Fritsch EF, Neuberg D, Ott PA, Keskin DB, Hacohen N, Wu CJ. Blood. 2018 Nov 1;132(18):1911-1921. doi: 10.1182/blood-2018-04-843763. Epub 2018 Aug 27. PubMed 30150207.
Backbone
  Vector backbone: pUC57-kanamycin
  Vector type: Bacterial Expression
Growth in bacteria
  Bacterial resistance: Kanamycin, 50 μg/mL
  Growth temperature: 37°C
  Growth strain: DH5alpha
  Copy number: High Copy
Gene/Insert
  Gene/Insert name: TRAV8-7
  Species: H. sapiens (human)
  Mutation: WT
  Entrez Gene: TRAV8-7 (a.k.a. TCRAV8S7, TRAV87)
  Cloning method: Unknown
Terms and licenses: Academic/Nonprofit Terms; Industry Terms: Not Available to Industry
Depositor comments: Cloning Method: Golden Gate.
How to cite: TRAV8-7 was a gift from Catherine Wu (Addgene plasmid # 123379 ; http://n2t.net/addgene:123379 ; RRID:Addgene_123379)
